>Addgene plasmid #64631 | BCL-XL-pcw107-V5 | depositor partial sequence | sequence record 108700 | Depositor Insert Sequence
ATGTCTCAGAGCAACCGGGAGCTGGTGGTTGACTTTCTCTCCTACAAGCTTTCCCAGAAAGGATACAGCT
GGAGTCAGTTTAGTGATGTGGAAGAGAACAGGACTGAGGCCCCAGAAGGGACTGAATCGGAGATGGAGAC
CCCCAGTGCCATCAATGGCAACCCATCCTGGCACCTGGCAGACAGCCCCGCGGTGAATGGAGCCACTGGC
CACAGCAGCAGTTTGGATGCCCGGGAGGTGATCCCCATGGCAGCAGTAAAGCAAGCGCTGAGGGAGGCAG
GCGACGAGTTTGAACTGCGGTACCGGCGGGCATTCAGTGACCTGACATCCCAGCTCCACATCACCCCAGG
GACAGCATATCAGAGCTTTGAACAGGTAGTGAATGAACTCTTCCGGGATGGGGTAAACTGGGGTCGCATT
GTGGCCTTTTTCTCCTTCGGCGGGGCACTGTGCGTGGAAAGCGTAGACAAGGAGATGCAGGTATTGGTGA
GTCGGATCGCAGCTTGGATGGCCACTTACCTGAATGACCACCTAGAGCCTTGGATCCAGGAGAACGGCGG
CTGGGATACTTTTGTGGAACTCTATGGGAACAATGCAGCAGCCGAGAGCCGAAAGGGCCAGGAACGCTTC
AACCGCTGGTTCCTGACGGGCATGACTGTGGCCGGCGTGGTTCTGCTGGGCTCACTCTTCAGTCGGAAAT
GA
