>Addgene plasmid #64631 | BCL-XL-pcw107-V5 | addgene partial sequence | sequence record 110851 | hPGK-F 5'-GTGTTCCGCATTCTGCAAG-3'
TCACCGACCTCTCTCCCCAGGGGCTAGCATCGATGGATCAACAAGTTTGTACAAAAAAGTTGGCCTTAGC
GGCGGCGGCACCATGTCTCAGAGCAACCGGGAGCTGGTGGTTGACTTTCTCTCCTACAAGCTTTCCCAGA
AAGGATACAGCTGGAGTCAGTTTAGTGATGTGGAAGAGAACAGGACTGAGGCCCCAGAAGGGACTGAATC
GGAGATGGAGACCCCCAGTGCCATCAATGGCAACCCATCCTGGCACCTGGCAGACAGCCCCGCGGTGAAT
GGAGCCACTGGCCACAGCAGCAGTTTGGATGCCCGGGAGGTGATCCCCATGGCAGCAGTAAAGCAAGCGC
TGAGGGAGGCAGGCGACGAGTTTGAACTGCGGTACCGGCGGGCATTCAGTGACCTGACATCCCAGCTCCA
CATCACCCCAGGGACAGCATATCAGAGCTTTGAACAGGTAGTGAATGAACTCTTCCGGGATGGGGTAAAC
TGGGGTCGCATTGTGGCCTTTTTCTCCTTCGGCGGGGCACTGTGCGTGGAAAGCGTAGACAAGGAGATGC
AGGTATTGGTGAGTCGGATCGCAGCTTGGATGGCCACTTACCTGAATGACCACCTAGAGCCTTGGATCCA
GGAGAACGGCGGCTGGGATACTTTTGTGGAACTCTAT
