>Addgene plasmid #64631 | BCL-XL-pcw107-V5 | addgene partial sequence | sequence record 110852 | WPRE-R 5'-CATAGCGTAAAAGGAGCAACA-3'
TCCAGAGGTTGATTGTCGACTTAACGCGGTCATTACTACGTAGAATCGAGACCGAGGAGAGGGTTAGGGA
TAGGCTTACCACCGGTAACCACTTTGTACAAGAAAGTTGGCAATTTCCGACTGAAGAGTGAGCCCAGCAG
AACCACGCCGGCCACAGTCATGCCCGTCAGGAACCAGCGGTTGAAGCGTTCCTGGCCCTTTCGGCTCTCG
GCTGCTGCATTGTTCCCATAGAGTTCCACAAAAGTATCCCAGCCGCCGTTCTCCTGGATCCAAGGCTCTA
GGTGGTCATTCAGGTAAGTGGCCATCCAAGCTGCGATCCGACTCACCAATACCTGCATCTCCTTGTCTAC
GCTTTCCACGCACAGTGCCCCGCCGAAGGAGAAAAAGGCCACAATGCGACCCCAGTTTACCCCATCCCGG
AAGAGTTCATTCACTACCTGTTCAAAGCTCTGATATGCTGTCCCTGGGGTGATGTGGAGCTGGGATGTCA
GGTCACTGAATGCCCGCCGGTACCGCAGTTCAAACTCGTCGCCTGCCTCCCTCAGCGCTTGCTTTACTGC
TGCCATGGGGATCACCTCCCGGGCATCCAAACTGCTGCTGTGGCCAGTGGCTCCATTCACCGCGGGGCTG
TCTGCCAGGTGCCAGGATGGGTTGCCATTGATGGCACT
