[The description below was written by a language model from this plasmid's Addgene catalogue record.]
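Description:
BCL-XL-pcw107-V5 is a lentiviral expression plasmid built on the pcw107 (V5) backbone, which is about 9.2 kb without insert. It carries the human BCL2L1 coding sequence (transcript variant 1, about 700 bp), which encodes the anti-apoptotic protein BCL-XL. The plasmid is propagated in bacteria under ampicillin selection, and the recommended host is a recombination-deficient strain, as is usual for lentiviral vectors with repeated LTR sequences. Copy number is not recorded. Transduced mammalian cells are selected with puromycin, although the record does not state which promoter drives the puromycin resistance gene.

The open reading frame was introduced by Gateway recombination and sits downstream of a PGK promoter, a moderate-strength constitutive promoter. This fits the stated aim of expressing the insert at roughly physiological levels rather than strongly overexpressing it. The backbone supplies a C-terminal V5 epitope tag, so the expressed protein can be detected or immunoprecipitated with anti-V5 antibodies. The use of a WPRE-directed reverse sequencing primer implies that a woodchuck posttranscriptional regulatory element lies downstream of the insert, where it would enhance transcript stability and expression. No feature table is available to confirm this or the rest of the vector layout. The depositor also notes a short four-nucleotide barcode placed 17 nt upstream of the coding sequence start, which allows the construct to be identified among related clones.

The plasmid is intended for packaging into lentivirus to give stable BCL-XL expression in target cells. It comes from a study that systematically identified signaling pathways capable of conferring resistance to anticancer drugs.
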