Addgene plasmid #64631: BCL-XL-pcw107-V5
Purpose: when used to produce lentivirus, express physiological levels of insert
Depositing lab: David Sabatini & Kris Wood. Depositing organization: Whitehead Institute for Biomedical Research. Publication: Systematic identification of signaling pathways with potential to confer anticancer drug resistance. Martz CA, Ottina KA, Singleton KR, Jasper JS, Wardell SE, Peraza-Penton A, Anderson GR, Winter PS, Wang T, Alley HM, Kwong LN, Cooper ZA, Tetzlaff M, Chen PL, Rathmell JC, Flaherty KT, Wargo JA, McDonnell DP, Sabatini DM, Wood KC. Sci Signal. 2014 Dec 23;7(357):ra121. doi: 10.1126/scisignal.aaa1877. PubMed 25538079.
Backbone
  Vector backbone: pcw107 (V5)
  Backbone manufacturer: John Doench/Kathleen Ottina
  Backbone size w/o insert (bp): 9240
  Vector type: Lentiviral
  Selectable markers: Puromycin
Growth in bacteria
  Bacterial resistance: Ampicillin, 100 μg/mL
  Growth temperature: 37°C
  Growth strain: Stbl3
  Copy number: Unknown
Gene/Insert
  Gene/Insert name: BCL2L1 (transcript variant 1) (alt name: NM_138578.1)
  Species: H. sapiens (human)
  Insert size (bp): 702
  Entrez Gene: BCL2L1 (a.k.a. BCL-XL/S, BCL2L, BCLX, Bcl-X, PPP1R52)
  Promoter: PGK
  Tag / fusion protein: V5 (C terminal on backbone)
  Cloning method: Gateway Cloning
  Sequencing primers: 5′ hPGK-F; 3′ WPRE-R
Terms and licenses: Academic/Nonprofit Terms; Industry Terms: Not Available to Industry
Depositor comments: CTTA (N-term barcode, 17 nt upstream of CDS start). Working name: CTK-L2-V5
How to cite: BCL-XL-pcw107-V5 was a gift from David Sabatini & Kris Wood (Addgene plasmid # 64631 ; http://n2t.net/addgene:64631 ; RRID:Addgene_64631)
